Addgene plasmid #47206: TAL3487
Depositing lab: Keith Joung. Depositing organization: Massachusetts General Hospital. Publication: Targeted gene disruption in somatic zebrafish cells using engineered TALENs. Sander JD, Cade L, Khayter C, Reyon D, Peterson RT, Joung JK, Yeh JR. Nat Biotechnol. 2011 Aug 5;29(8):697-8. doi: 10.1038/nbt.1934. PubMed 21822241.
Backbone
  Vector backbone: JDS74
  Backbone manufacturer: Addgene plasmid #32288
  Backbone size w/o insert (bp): 6447
  Vector type: Mammalian Expression ; T7
Growth in bacteria
  Bacterial resistance: Ampicillin, 100 μg/mL
  Growth temperature: 37°C
  Growth strain: XL1 Blue
  Copy number: High Copy
Gene/Insert
  Gene/Insert name: ZebrafishCommunity-matrixmetalloproteinase14a(membrane-inserted)-right (alt name: matrixmetalloproteinase14a (membrane-inserted))
  Species: D. rerio (zebrafish)
  Insert size (bp): 1430
  Promoter: CMV
  Tag / fusion protein: 3X Flag (N terminal on backbone); WT FOKI (C terminal on backbone)
  Cloning method: Restriction Enzyme; 5′ cloning site BsmBI (destroyed during cloning); 3′ cloning site BsmBI (destroyed during cloning)
  Sequencing primers: 5′ CMV-F; 3′ BGH-rev
Terms and licenses: Academic/Nonprofit Terms; Industry Terms: Not Available to Industry
Depositor comments: Target binding site: TGAGTGCTCCAAACCAAG It is strongly recommended that users perform a diagnostic digest to verify this plasmid prior to use. For example, a double digest of the plasmid with BamHI and KpnI should result in two bands at 2.3kb and 5.8kb.
How to cite: TAL3487 was a gift from Keith Joung (Addgene plasmid # 47206 ; http://n2t.net/addgene:47206 ; RRID:Addgene_47206)
