[The description below was written by a language model from this plasmid's Addgene catalogue record.]
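Description:
TAL3487 is a TALEN expression plasmid built on the JDS74 backbone, a mammalian expression vector that also carries a T7 promoter. It encodes the "right" half of a TALEN pair directed against the zebrafish (D. rerio) gene matrix metalloproteinase 14a (membrane-inserted), part of a set of nucleases made for the zebrafish research community. The plasmid is maintained in E. coli as a high-copy construct under ampicillin selection.

The insert, about 1.4 kb, is an engineered array of TAL effector repeats that specifies recognition of one half-site in the mmp14a locus. It was placed into the roughly 6.4 kb backbone through BsmBI sites, which were destroyed during cloning. The backbone supplies the flanking parts of the fusion protein: an N-terminal 3X FLAG epitope tag for detection and a C-terminal wild-type FokI nuclease domain. Because FokI cleaves DNA only as a dimer, this right-hand monomer has to be used together with a matching left-hand TALEN that binds the adjacent half-site on the opposite strand, so that the two FokI domains meet over the spacer and introduce a double-strand break. Error-prone repair of that break produces insertions and deletions that can disrupt the gene.

Expression is driven by the CMV promoter in mammalian cells. The T7 designation indicates that the coding sequence can also be transcribed in vitro, the usual route to mRNA for injection into zebrafish embryos, consistent with the associated work on targeted gene disruption in somatic zebrafish cells. No feature table is provided, so other backbone elements, such as the replication origin and polyadenylation signal, are not explicitly recorded.
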