>Addgene plasmid #47206 | TAL3487 | depositor partial sequence | sequence record 67293 | Insert sequence
ATGGACTACAAAGACCATGACGGTGATTATAAAGATCATGACATCGATTACAAGGATGACGATGACAAGA
TGGCCCCCAAGAAGAAGAGGAAGGTGGGCATTCACCGCGGGGTACCTATGGTGGACTTGAGGACACTCGG
TTATTCGCAACAGCAACAGGAGAAAATCAAGCCTAAGGTCAGGAGCACCGTCGCGCAACACCACGAGGCG
CTTGTGGGGCATGGCTTCACTCATGCGCATATTGTCGCGCTTTCACAGCACCCTGCGGCGCTTGGGACGG
TGGCTGTCAAATACCAAGATATGATTGCGGCCCTGCCCGAAGCCACGCACGAGGCAATTGTAGGGGTCGG
TAAACAGTGGTCGGGAGCGCGAGCACTTGAGGCGCTGCTGACTGTGGCGGGTGAGCTTAGGGGGCCTCCG
CTCCAGCTCGACACCGGGCAGCTGCTGAAGATCGCGAAGAGAGGGGGAGTAACAGCGGTAGAGGCAGTGC
ACGCCTGGCGCAATGCGCTCACCGGGGCCCCCTTGAACCTGACCCCAGACCAGGTAGTCGCAATCGCGAA
CAATAATGGGGGAAAGCAAGCCCTGGAAACCGTGCAAAGGTTGTTGCCGGTCCTTTGTCAAGACCACGGC
CTTACACCGGAGCAAGTCGTGGCCATTGCAAGCAACATCGGTGGCAAACAGGCTCTTGAGACGGTTCAGA
GACTTCTCCCAGTTCTCTGTCAAGCCCACGGGCTGACTCCCGATCAAGTTGTAGCGATTGCGAATAACAA
TGGAGGGAAACAAGCATTGGAGACTGTCCAACGGCTCCTTCCCGTGTTGTGTCAAGCCCACGGTTTGACG
CCTGCACAAGTGGTCGCCATCGCCTCGAATGGCGGCGGTAAGCAGGCGCTGGAAACAGTACAGCGCCTGC
TGCCTGTACTGTGCCAGGATCATGGACTGACCCCAGACCAGGTAGTCGCAATCGCGAACAATAATGGGGG
AAAGCAAGCCCTGGAAACCGTGCAAAGGTTGTTGCCGGTCCTTTGTCAAGACCACGGCCTTACACCGGAG
CAAGTCGTGGCCATTGCATCCCACGACGGTGGCAAACAGGCTCTTGAGACGGTTCAGAGACTTCTCCCAG
TTCTCTGTCAAGCCCACGGGCTGACTCCCGATCAAGTTGTAGCGATTGCGTCCAACGGTGGAGGGAAACA
AGCATTGGAGACTGTCCAACGGCTCCTTCCCGTGTTGTGTCAAGCCCACGGTTTGACGCCTGCACAAGTG
GTCGCCATCGCCAGCCATGATGGCGGTAAGCAGGCGCTGGAAACAGTACAGCGCCTGCTGCCTGTACTGT
GCCAGGATCATGGACTGACCCCAGACCAGGTAGTCGCAATCGCGTCACATGACGGGGGAAAGCAAGCCCT
GGAAACCGTGCAAAGGTTGTTGCCGGTCCTTTGTCAAGACCACGGCCTTACACCGGAGCAAGTCGTGGCC
ATTGCAAGCAACATCGGTGGCAAACAGGCTCTTGAGACGGTTCAGAGACTTCTCCCAGTTCTCTGTCAAG
CCCACGGGCTGACTCCCGATCAAGTTGTAGCGATTGCGTCGAACATTGGAGGGAAACAAGCATTGGAGAC
TGTCCAACGGCTCCTTCCCGTGTTGTGTCAAGCCCACGGTTTGACGCCTGCACAAGTGGTCGCCATCGCC
TCCAATATTGGCGGTAAGCAGGCGCTGGAAACAGTACAGCGCCTGCTGCCTGTACTGTGCCAGGATCATG
GACTGACCCCAGACCAGGTAGTCGCAATCGCGTCACATGACGGGGGAAAGCAAGCCCTGGAAACCGTGCA
AAGGTTGTTGCCGGTCCTTTGTCAAGACCACGGCCTTACACCGGAGCAAGTCGTGGCCATTGCATCCCAC
GACGGTGGCAAACAGGCTCTTGAGACGGTTCAGAGACTTCTCCCAGTTCTCTGTCAAGCCCACGGGCTGA
CTCCCGATCAAGTTGTAGCGATTGCGTCGAACATTGGAGGGAAACAAGCATTGGAGACTGTCCAACGGCT
CCTTCCCGTGTTGTGTCAAGCCCACGGTTTGACGCCTGCACAAGTGGTCGCCATCGCCTCCAATATTGGC
GGTAAGCAGGCGCTGGAAACAGTACAGCGCCTGCTGCCTGTACTGTGCCAGGATCATGGACTGACACCCG
AACAGGTGGTCGCCATTGCTAATAATAACGGAGGACGGCCAGCCTTGGAG
