>Addgene plasmid #47206 | TAL3487 | addgene partial sequence | sequence record 69204 | JDS-TALEN-F 5'-TAGGGGTCGGTAAACAGTGG-3'
TGGCGGGTGAGCTTAGGGGGCCTCCGCTCCAGCTCGACACCGGGCAGCTGCTGAAGATCGCGAAGAGAGG
GGGAGTAACAGCGGTAGAGGCAGTGCACGCCTGGCGCAATGCGCTCACCGGGGCCCCCTTGAACCTGACC
CCAGACCAGGTAGTCGCAATCGCGAACAATAATGGGGGAAAGCAAGCCCTGGAAACCGTGCAAAGGTTGT
TGCCGGTCCTTTGTCAAGACCACGGCCTTACACCGGAGCAAGTCGTGGCCATTGCAAGCAACATCGGTGG
CAAACAGGCTCTTGAGACGGTTCAGAGACTTCTCCCAGTTCTCTGTCAAGCCCACGGGCTGACTCCCGAT
CAAGTTGTAGCGATTGCGAATAACAATGGAGGGAAACAAGCATTGGAGACTGTCCAACGGCTCCTTCCCG
TGTTGTGTCAAGCCCACGGTTTGACGCCTGCACAAGTGGTCGCCATCGCCTCGAATGGCGGCGGTAAGCA
GGCGCTGGAAACAGTACAGCGCCTGCTGCCTGTACTGTGCCAGGATCATGGACTGACCCCAGACCAGGTA
GTCGCAATCGCGAACAATAATGGGGGAAAGCAAGCCCTGGAAACCGTGCAAAGGTTGTTGCCGGTCCTTT
GTCAAGACCACGGCCTTACACCGGAGCAAGTCGTGGCCATTGCATCCCACGACGGTGGCAAACAGGCTCT
TGAGACGGTTCAGAGACTTCTCCCAGTTCTCTGTCAAGCCCACGGGCTGACTCCCGATCAAGTTGTAGCG
ATTGCGTCCAACGGTGGAGGGAAACAAGCATTGGAGACTGTCCAACGGCTCCTTCCCGTGTTGTGTCAAG
CCCACGGTTTGACGCCTGCACAAGTGGTCGCCATCGCCAGCCATGATGGC
